>Addgene plasmid #228803 | UNK_pGEX_noSBP | addgene full sequence | sequence record 456244 | Addgene NGS Result
GGGATATAACATGAGCTGTCTTCGGTATCGTCGTATCCCACTACCGAGATATCCGCACCAACGCGCAGCC
CGGACTCGGTAATGGCGCGCATTGCGCCCAGCGCCATCTGATCGTTGGCAACCAGCATCGCAGTGGGAAC
GATGCCCTCATTCAGCATTTGCATGGTTTGTTGAAAACCGGACATGGCACTCCAGTCGCCTTCCCGTTCC
GCTATCGGCTGAATTTGATTGCGAGTGAGATATTTATGCCAGCCAGCCAGACGCAGACGCGCCGAGACAG
AACTTAATGGGCCCGCTAACAGCGCGATTTGCTGGTGACCCAATGCGACCAGATGCTCCACGCCCAGTCG
CGTACCGTCTTCATGGGAGAAAATAATACTGTTGATGGGTGTCTGGTCAGAGACATCAAGAAATAACGCC
GGAACATTAGTGCAGGCAGCTTCCACAGCAATGGCATCCTGGTCATCCAGCGGATAGTTAATGATCAGCC
CACTGACGCGTTGCGCGAGAAGATTGTGCACCGCCGCTTTACAGGCTTCGACGCCGCTTCGTTCTACCAT
CGACACCACCACGCTGGCACCCAGTTGATCGGCGCGAGATTTAATCGCCGCGACAATTTGCGACGGCGCG
TGCAGGGCCAGACTGGAGGTGGCAACGCCAATCAGCAACGACTGTTTGCCCGCCAGTTGTTGTGCCACGC
GGTTGGGAATGTAATTCAGCTCCGCCATCGCCGCTTCCACTTTTTCCCGCGTTTTCGCAGAAACGTGGCT
GGCCTGGTTCACCACGCGGGAAACGGTCTGATAAGAGACACCGGCATACTCTGCGACATCGTATAACGTT
ACTGGTTTCACATTCACCACCCTGAATTGACTCTCTTCCGGGCGCTATCATGCCATACCGCGAAAGGTTT
TGCGCCATTCGATGGTGTCGGAATTTATGCGGTGTGAAATACCGCACAGATGCGTAAGGAGAAAATACCG
CATCAGGCGCTCTTCCGCTTCCTCGCTCACTGACTCGCTGCGCTCGGTCGTTCGGCTGCGGCGAGCGGTA
TCAGCTCACTCAAAGGCGGTAATACGGTTATCCACAGAATCAGGGGATAACGCAGGAAAGAACATGTGAG
CAAAAGGCCAGCAAAAGGCCAGGAACCGTAAAAAGGCCGCGTTGCTGGCGTTTTTCCATAGGCTCCGCCC
CCCTGACGAGCATCACAAAAATCGACGCTCAAGTCAGAGGTGGCGAAACCCGACAGGACTATAAAGATAC
CAGGCGTTTCCCCCTGGAAGCTCCCTCGTGCGCTCTCCTGTTCCGACCCTGCCGCTTACCGGATACCTGT
CCGCCTTTCTCCCTTCGGGAAGCGTGGCGCTTTCTCATAGCTCACGCTGTAGGTATCTCAGTTCGGTGTA
GGTCGTTCGCTCCAAGCTGGGCTGTGTGCACGAACCCCCCGTTCAGCCCGACCGCTGCGCCTTATCCGGT
AACTATCGTCTTGAGTCCAACCCGGTAAGACACGACTTATCGCCACTGGCAGCAGCCACTGGTAACAGGA
TTAGCAGAGCGAGGTATGTAGGCGGTGCTACAGAGTTCTTGAAGTGGTGGCCTAACTACGGCTACACTAG
AAGGACAGTATTTGGTATCTGCGCTCTGCTGAAGCCAGTTACCTTCGGAAAAAGAGTTGGTAGCTCTTGA
TCCGGCAAACAAACCACCGCTGGTAGCGGTGGTTTTTTTGTTTGCAAGCAGCAGATTACGCGCAGAAAAA
AAGGATCTCAAGAAGATCCTTTGATCTTTTCTACGGGGTCTGACGCTCAGTGGAACGAAAACTCACGTTA
AGGGATTTTGGTCATGAGATTATCAAAAAGGATCTTCACCTAGATCCTTTTAAATTAAAAATGAAGTTTT
AAATCAATCTAAAGTATATATGAGTAAACTTGGTCTGACAGTTACCAATGCTTAATCAGTGAGGCACCTA
TCTCAGCGATCTGTCTATTTCGTTCATCCATAGTTGCCTGACTCCCCGTCGTGTAGATAACTACGATACG
GGAGGGCTTACCATCTGGCCCCAGTGCTGCAATGATACCGCGAGACCCACGCTCACCGGCTCCAGATTTA
TCAGCAATAAACCAGCCAGCCGGAAGGGCCGAGCGCAGAAGTGGTCCTGCAACTTTATCCGCCTCCATCC
AGTCTATTAATTGTTGCCGGGAAGCTAGAGTAAGTAGTTCGCCAGTTAATAGTTTGCGCAACGTTGTTGC
CATTGCTGCAGGCATCGTGGTGTCACGCTCGTCGTTTGGTATGGCTTCATTCAGCTCCGGTTCCCAACGA
TCAAGGCGAGTTACATGATCCCCCATGTTGTGCAAAAAAGCGGTTAGCTCCTTCGGTCCTCCGATCGTTG
TCAGAAGTAAGTTGGCCGCAGTGTTATCACTCATGGTTATGGCAGCACTGCATAATTCTCTTACTGTCAT
GCCATCCGTAAGATGCTTTTCTGTGACTGGTGAGTACTCAACCAAGTCATTCTGAGAATAGTGTATGCGG
CGACCGAGTTGCTCTTGCCCGGCGTCAACACGGGATAATACCGCGCCACATAGCAGAACTTTAAAAGTGC
TCATCATTGGAAAACGTTCTTCGGGGCGAAAACTCTCAAGGATCTTACCGCTGTTGAGATCCAGTTCGAT
GTAACCCACTCGTGCACCCAACTGATCTTCAGCATCTTTTACTTTCACCAGCGTTTCTGGGTGAGCAAAA
ACAGGAAGGCAAAATGCCGCAAAAAAGGGAATAAGGGCGACACGGAAATGTTGAATACTCATACTCTTCC
TTTTTCAATATTATTGAAGCATTTATCAGGGTTATTGTCTCATGAGCGGATACATATTTGAATGTATTTA
GAAAAATAAACAAATAGGGGTTCCGCGCACATTTCCCCGAAAAGTGCCACCTGACGTCTAAGAAACCATT
ATTATCATGACATTAACCTATAAAAATAGGCGTATCACGAGGCCCTTTCGTCTTCAAGAATTATACACTC
CGCTATCGCTACGTGACTGGGTCATGGCTGCGCCCCGACACCCGCCAACACCCGCTGACGCGCCCTGACG
GGCTTGTCTGCTCCCGGCATCCGCTTACAGACAAGCTGTGACCGTCTCCGGGAGCTGCATGTGTCAGAGG
TTTTCACCGTCATCACCGAAACGCGCGAGGCAGATCGTCAGTCAGTCACGATGCGGCCGCCTAGCTCACA
GGCACCGAGTCTCCGGCGGCAGATGGCATGTACAGGACAGGACCCGGCTGGGTGGGGCTGGACACAGCTG
AGGAAGGCTGCAGGTCGTCACTCAGGGGTGGCTGTTCTACGTGGGCAAAGGCGCAGAAGGGTCCTCGGGG
ACAGCTGCCCGACTGCTGCATGTCGTTGCACTTGGTGGACTTGTAGATCTCGGGGTGGAACTGCTGCTCG
GTGCGGGTGTGGCAGTACTGGCAGGCGTCTCCGTTCTCACACTTGCCAGGGTCTCCCCACTCATCCCCGT
GCTTGACGTTTGGACATGGAGACGACCTGTATTTGTGCTTCCGGGGGCTCCGCCGCCGGTCCTTGCTGTT
GTGGTAGTAGGGACAGGCATAGCCTTGGCGGCACAGCCGCGGGGGCTTCTTGCAAGGCTCCGTCTTATAG
TTCCCCAGCACATAAGCAGTCTCTTGCCACCGAGGCTCCTCGCTGAGGATCTTTTCTATCATGGCATGGC
TCGCAGCCCCAGCCGACTGGCCCTCTATGCTCCCCTCTACCGTGGTCTGGCCATTCTGCAAGGCCTCCAT
GGCCTGAAGCTCCCTGATGTCGTAGACAGGGGAGCGGAGGTCATGGGGCCCGTGGGCAAAAGCGCAGTGC
AGGCCGTTTTTGGTGCAGTTGCCTTTCGAGTCTGTCTCGTGGATGCAGATTCCAGTTTTGTAGTAACGAA
GGTGGTACCTGCGCTCAGTGTCCCCTGTGGTTCTGTGCAGGAATGGGCACTCGTCGCCCTCCGGGCAGAG
GCCTGTAGCCTCGTCGTACTTGGTGCAGTAGACGTCAGGGCTGTAATTGAAGGTGCCGTCCCGACGGCGG
ATGGACCGGCGGCGCCGCTGGTTCACGAAGTGCCAGTGGAAGCAGGTGTAGGGCCGATGCTGCGTGCATT
TGTGTTGCACAAAGAGTGGGCACTGCTCTGTGCGGAATTCTTTCAGGTACGTGTAGTGCTGCGGCTCGAG
TAATCCCAGGGGCCCCTGGAACAGAACTTCCAGATCCGATTTTGGAGGATGGTCGCCACCACCAAACGTG
GCTTGCCAGCCCTGCAAAGGCCATGCTATATACTTGCTGGATTTCAAGTACTTATCAATTTGTGGGATAG
CTTCAATACGTTTTTTAAAACAAACTAATTTTGGGAACGCATCCAGGCACATTGGGTCCATGTATAAAAC
AACATCAAGAGCGTCATACAACATGAAGTCAGGATGGGTTACATGATCACCATTTAAATATGTTTTATGA
CATAAACGATCTTCGAACATTTTCAGCATTTCAGGTAGCTTGCTAAGAAAATCAACTTTGAGAGTTTCAA
AGTCTTTACTATATGCAATTCTCGAAACACCGTATCTAATATCCAAAACCGCTCCTTCAAGCATTGAAAT
CTCTGCACGCTCTTTTGGACAACCACCCAACATGTTGTGCTTGTCAGCTATATAACGTATGATGGCCATA
GACTGTGTTAATTTAACATCACCATCAATATAATAAGGAAGATTGGGAAACTCCAAACCCAATTCAAACT
TTTTGTTTCGCCATTTATCACCTTCATCGCGCTCATACAAATGCTCTTCATATTTTTCTTCAAGATATTC
CAAAAGAAGTCGAGTGGGTTGCACAAGGCCCTTAATTTTCCAATAACCTAGGATGGGGGAGTGATGGTGA
TGGTGATGTATAGGGGACATGAATACTGTTTCCTGTGTGAAATTGTTATCCGCTCACAATTCCACACATT
ATACGAGCCGATGATTAATTGTCAACAGCTCATTTCAGAATATTTGCCAGAACCGTTATGATGTCGGCGC
AAAAAACATTATCCAGAACGGGAGTGCGCCTTGAGCGACACGAATTATGCAGTGATTTACGACCTGCACA
GCCATACCACAGCTTCCGATGGCTGCCTGACGCCAGAAGCATTGGTGCACCGTGCAGTCGATAAGCTAAT
TCCAACGCCATCAAAAATAATTCGCGTCTGGCCTTCCTGTAGCCAGCTTTCATCAACATTAAATGTGAGC
GAGTAACAACCCGTCGGATTCTCCGTGGGAACAAACGGCGGATTGACCGTAATGGGATAGGTCACGTTGG
TGTAGATGGGCGCATCGTAACCGTGCATCTGCCAGTTTGAGGGGACGACGACAGTATCGGCCTCAGGAAG
ATCGCACTCCAGCCAGCTTTCCGGCACCGCTTCTGGTGCCGGAAACCAGGCAAAGCGCCATTCGCCATTC
AGGCTGCGCAACTGTTGGGAAGGGCGATCGGTGCGGGCCTCTTCGCTATTACGCCAGCTGGCGAAAGGGG
GATGTGCTGCAAGGCGATTAAGTTGGGTAACGCCAGGGTTTTCCCAGTCACGACGTTGTAAAACGACGGC
CAGTGAATCCGTAATCATGGTCATAGCTGTTTCCTGTGTGAAATTGTTATCCGCTCACAATTCCACACAA
CATACGAGCCGGAAGCATAAAGTGTAAAGCCTGGGGTGCCTAATGAGTGAGCTAACTTACATTAATTGCG
TTGCGCTCACTGCCCGCTTTCCAGTCGGGAAACCTGTCGTGCCAGCTGCATTAATGAATCGGCCAACGCG
CGGGGAGAGGCGGTTTGCGTATTGGGCGCTAGCGTGGTTTTTCTTTTCACCAGTGAGACGGGCAACAGCT
GATTGCCCTTCACCGCCTGGCCCTGAGAGAGTTGCAGCAAGCGGTCCACGCTGGTTTGCCCCAGCAGGCG
AAAATCCTGTTTGATGGTGGTTAACGGC
Features (pLannotate 1.2.2; 18 found; start..end, strand, type, name):
    852..929     -  promoter       lacI promoter: lacI
    936..987     +  misc_feature   bom (fragment): basis of mobility region from pBR322
   1173..1761    -  rep_origin     ori: high-copy-number ColE1/pMB1/pBR322/pUC origin of replication
   1932..2792    -  CDS            AmpR: β-lactamase; bla; confers resistance to ampicillin, carbenicillin, and related antibiotics
   2793..2897    -  promoter       AmpR promoter: bla
   3002..3042    -  misc_feature   bom (fragment): basis of mobility region from pBR322
   3144..3183    -  CDS            rop (fragment): Rop protein, which maintains plasmids at low copy number; rop
   3214..4248    -  CDS            UNK (fragment): UNK_HUMAN - Also known as KIAA1753, ZC3H5, ZC3HDC5. Experimental evidence at protein level: Swiss-Prot protein existence level 1. Sequence-specific RNA-binding protein which plays an important role in the establishment and maintenance of the early morphology of cortical neurons during embryonic development. Acts as a translation repressor and controls a translationally regulated cell morphology program to ensure proper structuring of the nervous system. Translational control depends on recognition of its binding element within target mRNAs which consists of a mandatory UAG trimer upstream of a
   4239..4890    -  CDS            GST (fragment): glutathione S-transferase from Schistosoma japonicum
   4891..4908    -  CDS            7xHis (fragment): 6xHis affinity tag
   4943..4959    -  protein_bind   lac operator: The lac repressor binds to the lac operator to inhibit transcription in E. coli. This inhibition can be relieved by adding lactose or isopropyl-β-D-thiogalactopyranoside (IPTG). lac repressor encoded by lacI
   4967..4995    -  promoter       tac promoter: strong E. coli promoter; hybrid between the trp and lac UV5 promoters
   5071..5187    +  CDS            yciV (fragment): RNAAM_ECOLI - Also known as trpH From Escherichia coli (strain K12).
   5451..5624    -  CDS            lacZα: LacZα fragment of β-galactosidase; lacZ fragment
   5644..5660    -  protein_bind   lac operator: The lac repressor binds to the lac operator to inhibit transcription in E. coli. This inhibition can be relieved by adding lactose or isopropyl-β-D-thiogalactopyranoside (IPTG). lac repressor encoded by lacI
   5668..5698    -  promoter       lac promoter: promoter for the E. coli lac operon
   5713..5734    -  protein_bind   CAP binding site: CAP binding activates transcription in the presence of cAMP. E. coli catabolite activator protein
   5747..851     -  CDS            lacI (across the origin): lac repressor; lacI; The lac repressor binds to the lac operator to inhibit transcription in E. coli. This inhibition can be relieved by adding lactose or isopropyl-β-D-thiogalactopyranoside (IPTG).
