[The description below was written by a language model from this plasmid's Addgene catalogue record and pLannotate feature annotations shown in this document.]
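Description:
UNK_pGEX_noSBP is a bacterial expression plasmid of about 6 kb, built on the pGEX-6P-1 backbone, for producing a recombinant portion of the human RNA-binding protein Unkempt (UNK, also known as ZC3H5) in E. coli. It is maintained through a ColE1/pMB1-type origin of replication and selected with ampicillin via the β-lactamase (AmpR) gene and its own promoter. Small annotated fragments of bom and rop, along with a lacZα segment carrying a lac promoter, operator and CAP site, appear to be backbone remnants rather than functional parts of the expression unit.

The expression cassette is driven by the strong hybrid tac promoter followed by a lac operator. The plasmid also carries lacI with its promoter, so transcription is repressed by lac repressor until it is relieved with IPTG. Reading downstream from the promoter, the feature table shows a His tag, then glutathione S-transferase from Schistosoma japonicum, then the UNK coding segment. This agrees with the catalogue listing of N-terminal His and GST tags. The insert is recorded as 981 bp, cloned between XhoI and NotI sites that were both preserved, and it is annotated as a fragment of UNK, so it encodes only part of the protein. The record does not state which residues or domains are included.

The stated purpose is recombinant expression of UNK with a "mono-affinity" tag. The "noSBP" in the name suggests a variant lacking a streptavidin-binding peptide tag found in related constructs, although the record does not say this explicitly. The associated publication concerns RNA selectivity mediated by tandem RNA-binding domains, which fits use of the purified protein in in vitro RNA-binding studies.
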