Addgene plasmid #228803: UNK_pGEX_noSBP
Purpose: Recombinant expression of UNK with mono-affinity tag
Depositing lab: Daniel Dominguez. Depositing organization: University of North Carolina at Chapel Hill. Publication: Dissecting RNA selectivity mediated by tandem RNA-binding domains. Harris SE, Hu Y, Bridges K, Cavazos FF Jr, Martyr JG, Guzman BB, Murn J, Aleman MM, Dominguez D. J Biol Chem. 2025 May;301(5):108435. doi: 10.1016/j.jbc.2025.108435. Epub 2025 Mar 20. PubMed 40120682.
Backbone
  Vector backbone: pGEX-6P-1
  Backbone size w/o insert (bp): 4997
  Total vector size (bp): 5978
  Vector type: Bacterial Expression
Growth in bacteria
  Bacterial resistance: Ampicillin, 100 μg/mL
  Growth temperature: 37°C
  Growth strain: DH5alpha
  Copy number: Unknown
Gene/Insert
  Gene/Insert name: Unkempt (alt name: UNK)
  Species: H. sapiens (human)
  Insert size (bp): 981
  GenBank ID: NM_001080419.2
  Entrez Gene: UNK (a.k.a. UNKEMPT, ZC3H5, ZC3HDC5)
  Tag / fusion protein: HIS (N terminal on insert); GST (N terminal on insert)
  Cloning method: Restriction Enzyme; 5′ cloning site XhoI (not destroyed); 3′ cloning site NotI (not destroyed)
  Sequencing primers: 5′ GGGCTGGCAAGCCACGTTTGGTG; 3′ CCGGGAGCTGCATGTGTCAGAGG
Terms and licenses: Academic/Nonprofit Terms; Industry Terms: Not Available to Industry
Depositor comments: Please visit https://doi.org/10.1101/2024.10.17.618930 for bioRxiv preprint.
How to cite: UNK_pGEX_noSBP was a gift from Daniel Dominguez (Addgene plasmid # 228803 ; http://n2t.net/addgene:228803 ; RRID:Addgene_228803)
